>Addgene plasmid #22831 | pBT-4 | depositor full sequence | sequence record 10469 | Author sequence
AACGAATTCAAGCTTGATATCATTCAGGACGAGCCTCAGACTCCAGCGTAACTGGACTGAAAACAAACTA
AAGCGCCCTTGTGGCGCTTTAGTTTTGTTCCGCGGCCACCGGCTGGCTCGCTTCGCTCGGCCCGTGGACA
ACCCTGCTGGACAAGCTGATGGACAGGCTGCGCCTGCCCACGAGCTTGACCACAGGGATTGCCCACCGGC
TACCCAGCCTTCGACCACATACCCACCGGCTCCAACTGCGCGGCCTGCGGCCTTGCCCCATCAATTTTTT
TAATTTTCTCTGGGGAAAAGCCTCCGGCCTGCGGCCTGCGCGCTTCGCTTGCCGGTTGGACACCAAGTGG
AAGGCGGGTCAAGGCTCGCGCAGCGACCGCGCAGCGGCTTGGCCTTGACGCGCCTGGAACGACCCAAGCC
TATGCGAGTGGGGGCAGTCGAAGGCGAAGCCCGCCCGCCTGCCCCCCGAGCCTCACGGCGGCGAGTGCGG
GGGTTCCAAGGGGGCAGCGCCACCTTGGGCAAGGCCGAAGGCCGCGCAGTCGATCAACAAGCCCCGGAGG
GGCCACTTTTTGCCGGAGGGGGAGCCGCGCCGAAGGCGTGGGGGAACCCCGCAGGGGTGCCCTTCTTTGG
GCACCAAAGAACTAGATATAGGGCGAAATGCGAAAGACTTAAAAATCAACAACTTAAAAAAGGGGGGTAC
GCAACAGCTCATTGCGGCACCCCCCGCAATAGCTCATTGCGTAGGTTAAAGAAAATCTGTAATTGACTGC
CACTTTTACGCAACGCATAATTGTTGTCGCGCTGCCGAAAAGTTGCAGCTGATTGCGCATGGTGCCGCAA
CCGTGCGGCACCCTACCGCATGGAGATAAGCATGGCCACGCAGTCCAGAGAAATCGGCATTCAAGCCAAG
AACAAGCCCGGTCACTGGGTGCAAACGGAACGCAAAGCGCATGAGGCGTGGGCCGGGCTTATTGCGAGGA
AACCCACGGCGGCAATGCTGCTGCATCACCTCGTGGCGCAGATGGGCCACCAGAACGCCGTGGTGGTCAG
CCAGAAGACACTTTCCAAGCTCATCGGACGTTCTTTGCGGACGGTCCAATACGCAGTCAAGGACTTGGTG
GCCGAGCGCTGGATCTCCGTCGTGAAGCTCAACGGCCCCGGCACCGTGTCGGCCTACGTGGTCAATGACC
GCGTGGCGTGGGGCCAGCCCCGCGACCAGTTGCGCCTGTCGGTGTTCAGTGCCGCCGTGGTGGTTGATCA
CGACGACCAGGACGAATCGCTGTTGGGGCATGGCGACCTGCGCCGCATCCCGACCCTGTATCCGGGCGAG
CAGCAACTACCGACCGGCCCCGGCGAGGAGCCGCCCAGCCAGCCCGGCATTCCGGGCATGGAACCAGACC
TGCCAGCCTTGACCGAAACGGAGGAATGGGAACGGCGCGGGCAGCAGCGCCTGCCGATGCCCGATGAGCC
GTGTTTTCTGGACGATGGCGAGCCGTTGGAGCCGCCGACACGGGTCACGCTGCCGCGCCGGTAGTACGTA
AGAGGTTCCAACTTTCACCATAATGAAATAAGATCACTACCGGGCGTATTTTTTGAGTTATCGAGATTTT
CAGGAGCTAAGGAAGCTAAAATGAAATCTAACAATGCGCTCATCGTCATCCTCGGCACCGTCACCCTGGA
TGCTGTAGGCATAGGCTTGGTTATGCCGGTACTGCCGGGCCTCTTGCGGGATATCGTCCATTCCGACAGC
ATCGCCAGTCACTATGGCGTGCTGCTAGCGCTATATGCGTTGATGCAATTTCTATGCGCACCCGTTCTCG
GAGCACTGTCCGACCGCTTTGGCCGCCGCCCAGTCCTGCTCGCTTCGCTACTTGGAGCCACTATCGACTA
CGCGATCATGGCGACCACACCCGTCCTGTGGATCCTCTACGCCGGACGCATCGTGGCCGGCATCACCGGC
GCCACAGGTGCGGTTGCTGGCGCCTATATCGCCGACATCACCGATGGGGAAGATCGGGCTCGCCACTTCG
GGCTCATGAGCGCTTGTTTCGGCGTGGGTATGGTGGCAGGCCCCGTGGCCGGGGGACTGTTGGGCGCCAT
CTCCTTGCATGCACCATTCCTTGCGGCGGCGGTGCTCAACGGCCTCAACCTACTACTGGGCTGCTTCCTA
ATGCAGGAGTCGCATAAGGGAGAGCGTCGACCGATGCCCTTGAGAGCCTTCAACCCAGTCAGCTCCTTCC
GGTGGGCGCGGGGCATGACTATCGTCGCCGCACTTATGACTGTCTTCTTTATCATGCAACTCGTAGGACA
GGTGCCGGCAGCGCTCTGGGTCATTTTCGGCGAGGACCGCTTTCGCTGGAGCGCGACGATGATCGGCCTG
TCGCTTGCGGTATTCGGAATCTTGCACGCCCTCGCTCAAGCCTTCGTCACTGGTCCCGCCACCAAACGTT
TCGGCGAGAAGCAGGCCATTATCGCCGGCATGGCGGCCGACGCGCTGGGCTACGTCTTGCTGGCGTTCGC
GACGCGAGGCTGGATGGCCTTCCCCATTATGATTCTTCTCGCTTCCGGCGGCATCGGGATGCCCGCGTTG
CAGGCCATGCTGTCCAGGCAGGTAGATGACGACCATCAGGGACAGCTTCAAGGATCGCTCGCGGCTCTTA
CCAGCCTAACTTCGATCACTGGACCGCTGATCGTCACGGCGATTTATGCCGCCTCGGCGAGCACATGGAA
CGGGTTGGCATGGATTGTAGGCGCCGCCCTATACCTTGTCTGCCTCCCCGCGTTGCGTCGCGGTGCATGG
AGCCGGGCCACCTCGACCTGAATGGAAGGGATCCCCCTCAAGTCAAAAGCCTCCGGTCGGAGGCTTTTGA
CTTTCTGCTATGGAGGTCAGGTATGATTTAAATGGTCAGTATTGAGCGATATCTAGAGAATTCGTC
Features (pLannotate 1.2.2; 6 found; start..end, strand, type, name):
     60..96      -  terminator     soxR terminator: bidirectional E. coli soxR transcription terminator
    102..871     +  rep_origin     pBBR1 oriV: replication origin of the broad-host-range plasmid pBBR1 from Bordetella bronchiseptica; requires the pBBR1 Rep protein for replication
    872..1534    +  CDS            pBBR1 Rep: replication protein for the broad-host-range plasmid pBBR1 from Bordetella bronchiseptica
   1536..1630    +  promoter       cat promoter (fragment): promoter of the E. coli cat gene encoding chloramphenicol acetyltransferase
   1631..2818    +  CDS            tetA: TCR3_ECOLX - Experimental evidence at protein level: Swiss-Prot protein existence level 1. Resistance to tetracycline by an active tetracycline efflux. This is an energy-dependent process that decreases the accumulation of the antibiotic in whole cells. This protein functions as a metal- tetracycline/H(+) antiporter. From Escherichia coli. This protein is used as a marker in many commonly used cloning vectors, such as pBR322 and pACYC184.
   2841..2872    -  terminator     tonB terminator: bidirectional E. coli tonB-P14 transcription terminator
