[The description below was written by a language model from this plasmid's Addgene catalogue record and pLannotate feature annotations shown in this document.]
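Description:
pBT-4 is a compact (2,936 bp) empty bacterial cloning backbone catalogued as a bacterial expression vector and described in the associated publication as one of a set of broad-host-range vectors intended for stable genomic library construction. It carries no insert. Replication depends on the pBBR1 system from Bordetella bronchiseptica: the pBBR1 oriV lies directly upstream of the gene for the pBBR1 Rep protein, which the origin needs in order to function. Because this replicon supplies its own initiator, it can be maintained in a wide range of Gram-negative bacteria as well as in standard E. coli cloning strains. The copy number is listed as unknown.

Selection is by tetracycline. The tetA gene encodes the metal-tetracycline/proton antiporter that pumps the antibiotic out of the cell, the same class of marker found in pBR322 and pACYC184. In pBT-4 it sits immediately downstream of a fragment of the cat (chloramphenicol acetyltransferase) promoter, which presumably drives its expression. Two bidirectional transcription terminators, from soxR and tonB, are annotated near the ends of the numbered sequence, flanking the replication and resistance module. On the circular plasmid they therefore bracket the short remaining region. This arrangement is consistent with insulating cloned DNA from transcription running into or out of the backbone, a feature that generally helps keep library inserts stable, although the record does not explicitly map the cloning site there. Fragments are introduced by restriction cloning using XbaI and EcoRV sites. No dedicated promoter for insert expression is annotated, so cloned genomic fragments would be expected to rely on their own regulatory sequences.
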