Addgene plasmid #22831: pBT-4
Purpose: (Empty Backbone)
Depositing lab: Ryan Gill. Depositing organization: University of Colorado, Boulder. Publication: Broad host range vectors for stable genomic library construction. Lynch MD, Gill RT. Biotechnol Bioeng. 2006 May 5. 94(1):151-8. 10.1002/bit.20836 PubMed 16496398.
Backbone
  Vector backbone: pBT-4
  Backbone size (bp): 2936
  Vector type: Bacterial Expression
Growth in bacteria
  Bacterial resistance: Tetracycline, 10 μg/mL
  Growth temperature: 37°C
  Growth strain: DH5alpha
  Copy number: Unknown
Gene/Insert
  Gene/Insert name: None
  Cloning method: Restriction Enzyme; 5′ cloning site XbaI (unknown if destroyed); 3′ cloning site EcoRV (unknown if destroyed)
  Sequencing primers: 5′ aatggtcagtattgagcgat
Terms and licenses: Academic/Nonprofit Terms; Industry Terms: Not Available to Industry
How to cite: pBT-4 was a gift from Ryan Gill (Addgene plasmid # 22831 ; http://n2t.net/addgene:22831 ; RRID:Addgene_22831)
