>Addgene plasmid #22831 | pBT-4 | addgene partial sequence | sequence record 28837 | 22831 with pBT-4 (aatggtcagtattgagcgat)
TATGNAGAATTAGCTTGATATCATTCAGGACGAGCCTCAGACTCCAGCGTAACTGGACTGAAAACAAACT
AAAGCGCCCTTGTGGCGCTTTAGTTTTGTTCCGCGGCCACCGGCTGGCTCGCTTCGCTCGGCCCGTGGAC
AACCCTGCTGGACAAGCTGATGGACAGGCTGCGCCTGCCCACGAGCTTGACCACAGGGATTGCCCACCGG
CTACCCAGCCTTCGACCACATACCCACCGGCTCCAACTGCGCGGCCTGCGGCCTTGCCCCATCAATTTTT
TTAATTTTCTCTGGGGAAAAGCCTCCGGCCTGCGGCCTGCGCGCTTCGCTTGCCGGTTGGACACCAAGTG
GAAGGCGGGTCAAGGCTCGCGCAGCGACCGCGCAGCGGCTTGGCCTTGACGCGCCTGGAACGACCCAAGC
CTATGCGAGTGGGGGCAGTCGAAGGGCGAAGCCCGCCCGCCTGCCCCCCGAGCCTCACGGCGGCGAGTGC
GGGGGTTCCAAGGGGGCAGCGCCACCTTGGGCAAGGCCGAAGGCCGCGCAGTCGATCAACAAGCCCCGGA
GGGGCCACTTTTTGCCGGAGGGGACNCAGGAC
